Addgene plasmid #218265: pAAV-synmiR-L-mRuby-Pro-EGFR-mEGFP-4×17
Purpose: Expresses EGFR-mEGFP in mammalian cells regulated by a synthetic microRNA-based dosage compensation circuit
Depositing lab: Michael Elowitz. Depositing organization: California Institute of Technology.
Backbone
  Vector backbone: pAAV
  Backbone size w/o insert (bp): 3029
  Total vector size (bp): 9455
  Vector type: Mammalian Expression, AAV, Synthetic Biology
Growth in bacteria
  Bacterial resistance: Ampicillin, 100 μg/mL
  Growth temperature: 37°C
  Growth strain: NEB Stable
  Copy number: High Copy
Gene/Insert
  Gene/Insert name: synPolyA-synmiRL-mRuby-EF1a-CMVe_MeP-EGFR-mEGFP-MREL_4×17
  Species: H. sapiens (human)
  Cloning method: Restriction Enzyme; 5′ cloning site MluI (not destroyed); 3′ cloning site NheI (not destroyed)
  Sequencing primers: 5′ pBR322ori-F; 3′ SV40pA-R
Terms and licenses: Academic/Nonprofit Terms; Industry Terms: Not Available to Industry
How to cite: pAAV-synmiR-L-mRuby-Pro-EGFR-mEGFP-4×17 was a gift from Michael Elowitz (Addgene plasmid # 218265 ; http://n2t.net/addgene:218265 ; RRID:Addgene_218265)
