[The description below was written by a language model from this plasmid's Addgene catalogue record and pLannotate feature annotations shown in this document.]
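Description:
pAAV-synmiR-L-mRuby-Pro-EGFR-mEGFP-4×17 is a 9.5 kb AAV-format mammalian expression plasmid carrying a synthetic biology circuit that expresses human EGFR fused to mEGFP under microRNA-based dosage compensation. The pAAV backbone provides a high-copy ColE1/pUC-type origin, an f1 phage origin and an ampicillin resistance gene (bla with its own promoter) for propagation in E. coli. The payload lies between AAV2 inverted terminal repeats. The right-hand ITR is annotated in full, whereas the left one is detected only as two short fragments, which may reflect the difficulty of sequencing or annotating these repeats. The distance between the ITRs, roughly 6.7 kb, is well above the usual AAV packaging limit of about 4.7 kb. The record does not say whether the plasmid is meant for virus production or simply for transfection.

The insert consists of two divergent transcription units. On the reverse strand, an EF-1α core promoter drives mRuby3, followed by a synthetic microRNA (synmiR-L) in a miR-30a-derived scaffold (only the 3′ flank is annotated) and a synthetic poly(A) signal, so red fluorescence reports expression of the microRNA-producing transcript. On the forward strand, a CMV enhancer joined to a Mecp2 promoter fragment drives the EGFR–mEGFP fusion, terminated by the SV40 poly(A) signal. According to the insert name, the 3′ UTR carries the microRNA response element "MREL_4×17", presumably four 17-nt target sites for synmiR-L, although this element is not annotated in the feature table. Because microRNA and target are encoded on the same DNA, both rise with copy number. This forms an incoherent feedforward loop that buffers EGFR-mEGFP levels against variation in gene dosage.
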