Features (pLannotate 1.2.2; 19 found; start..end, strand, type, name):
    775..1363    +  rep_origin     ori: high-copy-number ColE1/pMB1/pBR322/pUC origin of replication
   1436..1463    +  repeat_region  AAV2 ITR (fragment): inverted terminal repeat of adeno-associated virus serotype 2 inverted
   1492..1519    +  repeat_region  AAV2 ITR (fragment): inverted terminal repeat of adeno-associated virus serotype 2 inverted
   1569..1617    -  polyA_signal   poly(A) signal: synthetic polyadenylation signal
   1667..1793    -  ncRNA          3' miR-30a: sequence downstream of the 71-nt precursor of the human miR-30a microRNA (Zeng et al., 2002) miRNA
   1997..2707    -  CDS            mRuby3: mRuby3 is a basic (constitutively fluorescent) red fluorescent protein published in 2016, derived from Entacmaea quadricolor. It has low acid sensitivity.
   2729..2940    -  promoter       EF-1α core promoter: core promoter for human elongation factor EF-1α
   2985..3288    +  enhancer       CMV enhancer: human cytomegalovirus immediate early enhancer
   3289..3464    +  promoter       Mecp2 promoter (fragment): promoter for selective expression in neurons (Adachi et al., 2005; Gray et al., 2011)
   3532..7161    +  CDS            EGFR (sequence partly withheld): EGFR_HUMAN - Also known as ERBB, ERBB1, HER1. Experimental evidence at protein level: Swiss-Prot protein existence level 1. (Microbial infection) Acts as a receptor for hepatitis C virus (HCV) in hepatocytes and facilitates its cell entry. Mediates HCV entry by promoting the formation of the CD81-CLDN1 receptor complexes that are essential for HCV entry and by enhancing membrane fusion of cells expressing HCV envelope glycoproteins. From Homo sapiens (Human).
   7168..7884    +  CDS            mEGFP: mEGFP is a basic (constitutively fluorescent) green fluorescent protein published in 2002, derived from Aequorea victoria. It has moderate acid sensitivity.
   7995..8116    +  polyA_signal   SV40 poly(A) signal: SV40 polyadenylation signal
   8142..8282    +  repeat_region  AAV2 ITR: inverted terminal repeat of adeno-associated virus serotype 2 inverted
   8287..8338    -  misc_feature   bom (fragment): basis of mobility region from pBR322
   8357..8812    +  rep_origin     f1 ori (sequence partly withheld): f1 bacteriophage origin of replication; arrow indicates direction of (+) strand synthesis
   8813..8862    -  misc_feature   bom (fragment): basis of mobility region from pBR322
   8964..8999    -  CDS            rop (fragment): Rop protein, which maintains plasmids at low copy number; rop
   9094..9198    +  promoter       AmpR promoter: bla
   9199..604     +  CDS            AmpR (across the origin): β-lactamase; bla; confers resistance to ampicillin, carbenicillin, and related antibiotics
>Addgene plasmid #218265 | pAAV-synmiR-L-mRuby-Pro-EGFR-mEGFP-4×17 | addgene full sequence | sequence record 494322 | Addgene NGS Result
AGAGCAACTCGGTCGCCGCATACACTATTCTCAGAATGACTTGGTTGAGTACTCACCAGTCACAGAAAAG
CATCTTACGGATGGCATGACAGTAAGAGAATTATGCAGTGCTGCCATAACCATGAGTGATAACACTGCGG
CCAACTTACTTCTGACAACGATCGGAGGACCGAAGGAGCTAACCGCTTTTTTGCACAACATGGGGGATCA
TGTAACTCGCCTTGATCGTTGGGAACCGGAGCTGAATGAAGCCATACCAAACGACGAGCGTGACACCACG
ATGCCTGTAGCAATGGCAACAACGTTGCGCAAACTATTAACTGGCGAACTACTTACTCTAGCTTCCCGGC
AACAATTAATAGACTGGATGGAGGCGGATAAAGTTGCAGGACCACTTCTGCGCTCGGCCCTTCCGGCTGG
CTGGTTTATTGCTGATAAATCTGGAGCCGGTGAGCGTGGGTCTCGCGGTATCATTGCAGCACTGGGGCCA
GATGGTAAGCCCTCCCGTATCGTAGTTATCTACACGACGGGGAGTCAGGCAACTATGGATGAACGAAATA
GACAGATCGCTGAGATAGGTGCCTCACTGATTAAGCATTGGTAACTGTCAGACCAAGTTTACTCATATAT
ACTTTAGATTGATTTAAAACTTCATTTTTAATTTAAAAGGATCTAGGTGAAGATCCTTTTTGATAATCTC
ATGACCAAAATCCCTTAACGTGAGTTTTCGTTCCACTGAGCGTCAGACCCCGTAGAAAAGATCAAAGGAT
CTTCTTGAGATCCTTTTTTTCTGCGCGTAATCTGCTGCTTGCAAACAAAAAAACCACCGCTACCAGCGGT
GGTTTGTTTGCCGGATCAAGAGCTACCAACTCTTTTTCCGAAGGTAACTGGCTTCAGCAGAGCGCAGATA
CCAAATACTGTTCTTCTAGTGTAGCCGTAGTTAGGCCACCACTTCAAGAACTCTGTAGCACCGCCTACAT
ACCTCGCTCTGCTAATCCTGTTACCAGTGGCTGCTGCCAGTGGCGATAAGTCGTGTCTTACCGGGTTGGA
CTCAAGACGATAGTTACCGGATAAGGCGCAGCGGTCGGGCTGAACGGGGGGTTCGTGCACACAGCCCAGC
TTGGAGCGAACGACCTACACCGAACTGAGATACCTACAGCGTGAGCTATGAGAAAGCGCCACGCTTCCCG
AAGGGAGAAAGGCGGACAGGTATCCGGTAAGCGGCAGGGTCGGAACAGGAGAGCGCACGAGGGAGCTTCC
AGGGGGAAACGCCTGGTATCTTTATAGTCCTGTCGGGTTTCGCCACCTCTGACTTGAGCGTCGATTTTTG
TGATGCTCGTCAGGGGGGCGGAGCCTATGGAAAAACGCCAGCAACGCGGCCTTTTTACGGTTCCTGGCCT
TTTGCTGGCCTTTTGCTCACATGTCCTGCAGGCAGCTGCGCGCTCGCTCGCTCACTGAGGCCGCCCGGGC
GTCGGGCGACCTTTGGTCGCCCGGCCTCAGTGAGCGAGCGAGCGCGCAGAGAGGGAGTGGCCAACTCCAT
CACTAGGGGTTCCTGCGGCCGCACGCGTCACACAAAAAACCAACACACAGATCTAATGAAAATAAAGATC
TTTTATTATTTCTTCCACAAGCCTGCAGGAAAAAGAAAGAGGATGAATGGTCAGGAAAAGTGATTTAATT
TATACCATTTTAATTCAGCTTTGTAAAAATGTATCAAAGAGATAGCAAGGTATTCAGTTTTAGTAAACAA
GATAATTGCTCGAATTCTAGCCCCTTGAAGTCCGAGGCAGTAGGCATAGGAATTATAATGCTTATCTATA
CATCTGTGGCTTCACTATAGATAAGCATTATAATTCCTGCGCTCACTGTCAACAGCAATATACCTTCTCG
AGCCTTCTGTTGGGTTAAGAAGTCGAAGTAATCCCAGCAAGTGTTTCCAAGATGTGCAGGCAACGATTCT
GTAAAGTACTGAAGCCTCATTCAAACTTACCTGCTACTTATATAGCTCGTCCATGCCACCACCAAGGTTG
CTGTATTTGGCAACTGCCACTTCTCTTTGCACTACGTAGGTTTCATTGTCACTCTCCTCGATCCTTTCCA
GGCGGTGATCAACGGCATGGACACCGGGCATCTTGATGTTCCCGACGGTCTTTTTTGACCTGTAAGTTGT
CACGAAGTTGCAGTGCAGATGGCCACCACCATCAACTTTCAGTGCGATGTCAGTGTATCCTCTCAGACCA
CCATCTGCTGGATACATCATCTCTGTATTAGGCTCCCAACCCTTGGTCTTCTTCTGCATCACGGGACCAT
TGGAGGGAAAGTTTACCCCTCTGACCTTGACGTTGTAGACGAGCTCGCCATCCTCAAGGCTGGTGTCCTG
CGTGACGGTGACGACTCCACCATCTTCGTATCTCGTAACTCTTTCCCAAGTAAAACCCTCAGGAAAGGAC
TGTTTAAAGAAATCAGGGATGTCGGCCGGGTACTTGATAAAGGTACGGCTGCCATACATGAACGACGTGG
CAAGAATGTCAAAGGCAAATGGCAGGGGTCCTCCCTCGATGACTTTGATCCTCATGGTTTGCACTCCCTC
GTACGGTCTGCCTTCTCCTTCACCTGTGCATTTGAATTGGTGGCCGTTGACCGAACCTTCCATGACCACC
TTCATACGCATATTTTCCTTGATCAGCTCTTCGCCCTTAGACACCATGGTGGCGTCGACTCACGACACCT
GTGTTCTGGCGGCAAACCCGTTGCGAAAAAGAACGTTCACGGCGACTACTGCACTTATATACGGTTCTCC
CCCACCCTCGGGAAAAAGGCGGAGCCAGTACACGACATCACTTTCCCAGTTTACCCCGCGCCACCTTCTC
TAGGCACCGGTTCAATTGCCGACCCCTCCCCCCAACTTCTCGGGGACTGTGGGCGATGTGCGCTCTGCCC
ACTGACGGGCACCGGAGCCCTATGACTTGCATAGCTGCGTATGGCGTTACATAACTTACGGTAAATGGCC
CGCCTGGCTGACCGCCCAACGACCCCCGCCCATTGACGTCAATAATGACGTATGTTCCCATAGTAACGCC
AATAGGGACTTTCCATTGACGTCAATGGGTGGAGTATTTACGGTAAACTGCCCACTTGGCAGTACATCAA
GTGTATCATATGCCAAGTACGCCCCCTATTGACGTCAATGACGGTAAATGGCCCGCCTGGCATTATGCCC
AGTACATGACCTTATGGGACTTTCCTACTTGGCAGTACATCTACGTATTAGTCATCGCTATTACCATGAA
TTGAGGGCGTCACCGCTAAGGCTCCGCCCCAGCCTGGGCTCCACAACCAATGAAGGGTAATCTCGACAAA
GAGCAAGGGGTGGGGCGCGGGCGCGCAGGTGCAGCAGCACACAGGCTGGTCGGGAGGGCGGGGCGCGACG
TCTGCCGTGCGGGGTCCCGGCATCGGTTGCGCGCGCGCTCCCTCCTCTCGGAGAGAGGGCTGTGGTAAAA
CCCGTCCGGAAACCACTTAAGCTTCGCCACCATGAGACCTAGCGGGACGGCAGGAGCTGCCCTGTTGGCC
CTATTGGCGGCTCTTTGCCCAGCCAGTCGGGCTCTGGAGGAAAAGAAAGTTTGCCAAGGCACGAGTAACA
AGCTCACGCAGTTGGGCACTTTTGAAGATCATTTTCTCAGCCTCCAGAGGATGTTCAATAACTGTGAGGT
GGTCCTTGGGAATTTGGAAATTACCTATGTGCAGAGGAATTATGATCTTTCCTTCTTAAAGACCATCCAG
GAGGTGGCTGGTTATGTCCTCATTGCCCTCAACACAGTGGAGCGAATTCCTTTGGAAAACCTGCAGATCA
TCAGAGGAAATATGTACTACGAAAATTCCTATGCCTTAGCAGTCTTATCTAACTATGATGCAAATAAAAC
CGGACTGAAGGAGCTGCCCATGAGAAATTTACAGGAAATCCTGCATGGCGCCGTGCGGTTCAGCAACAAC
CCTGCCCTGTGCAACGTGGAGAGCATCCAGTGGCGGGACATAGTCAGCAGTGACTTTCTCAGCAACATGT
CGATGGACTTCCAGAACCACCTGGGCAGCTGCCAAAAGTGTGATCCAAGCTGTCCCAATGGGAGCTGCTG
GGGTGCAGGAGAGGAGAACTGCCAGAAACTGACCAAAATCATCTGTGCCCAGCAGTGCTCCGGGCGCTGC
CGTGGCAAGTCCCCCAGTGACTGCTGCCACAACCAGTGTGCTGCAGGCTGCACAGGCCCCCGGGAGAGCG
ACTGCCTGGTCTGCCGCAAATTCCGAGACGAAGCCACGTGCAAGGACACCTGCCCCCCACTCATGCTCTA
CAACCCCACCACGTACCAGATGGATGTGAACCCCGAGGGCAAATACAGCTTTGGTGCCACCTGCGTGAAG
AAGTGTCCCCGTAATTATGTGGTGACAGATCACGGCTCGTGCGTCCGAGCCTGTGGGGCCGACAGCTATG
AGATGGAGGAAGACGGCGTCCGCAAGTGTAAGAAGTGCGAAGGGCCTTGCCGCAAAGTGTGTAACGGAAT
AGGTATTGGTGAATTTAAAGACTCACTCTCCATAAATGCTACGAATATTAAACACTTCAAAAACTGCACC
TCCATCAGTGGCGATCTCCACATCCTGCCGGTGGCATTTAGGGGTGACTCCTTCACACATACTCCTCCTC
TGGATCCACAGGAACTGGATATTCTGAAAACCGTAAAGGAAATCACAGGGTTTTTGCTGATTCAGGCTTG
GCCTGAAAACAGGACGGACCTCCATGCCTTTGAGAACCTAGAAATCATACGCGGCAGGACCAAGCAACAT
GGTCAGTTTTCTCTTGCAGTCGTCAGCCTGAACATAACATCCTTGGGATTACGCTCCCTCAAGGAGATAA
GTGATGGAGATGTGATAATTTCAGGAAACAAAAATTTGTGCTATGCAAATACAATAAACTGGAAAAAACT
GTTTGGGACCTCCGGTCAGAAAACCAAAATTATAAGCAACAGAGGTGAAAACAGCTGCAAGGCCACAGGC
CAGGTCTGCCATGCCTTGTGCTCCCCCGAGGGCTGCTGGGGCCCGGAGCCCAGGGACTGCGTCTCTTGCC
GGAATGTCAGCCGAGGCAGGGAATGCGTGGACAAGTGCAACCTTCTGGAGGGTGAGCCAAGGGAGTTTGT
GGAGAACTCTGAGTGCATACAGTGCCACCCAGAGTGCCTGCCTCAGGCCATGAACATCACCTGCACAGGA
CGGGGACCAGACAACTGTATCCAGTGTGCCCACTACATTGACGGCCCCCACTGCGTCAAGACCTGCCCGG
CAGGAGTCATGGGAGAAAACAACACCCTGGTCTGGAAGTACGCAGACGCCGGCCATGTGTGCCACCTGTG
CCATCCAAACTGCACCTACGGATGCACTGGGCCAGGTCTTGAAGGCTGTCCAACGAATGGGCCTAAGATC
CCGTCCATCGCCACTGGGATGGTGGGGGCCCTCCTCTTGCTGCTGGTGGTGGCCCTGGGGATCGGCCTCT
TCATGCGAAGGCGCCACATCGTTCGGAAGCGCACGCTGCGGAGGCTGCTGCAGGAGAGGGAGCTTGTGGA
GCCTCTTACACCCAGT
[981 nt withheld, positions 5617-6597]
TTCTTCAGCAGCCCCTCCACGTCACGGACTCCCCTCCTGAGCTCTCTGAGTGCAACCAGCAACAATTCCA
CCGTGGCTTGCATTGATAGAAATGGGCTGCAAAGCTGTCCCATCAAGGAAGACAGCTTCTTGCAGCGATA
CAGCTCAGACCCCACAGGCGCCTTGACTGAGGACAGCATAGACGACACCTTCCTCCCAGTGCCTGAATAC
ATAAACCAGTCCGTTCCCAAAAGGCCCGCTGGCTCTGTGCAGAATCCTGTCTATCACAATCAGCCTCTGA
ACCCCGCGCCCAGCAGAGACCCACACTACCAGGACCCCCACAGCACTGCAGTGGGCAACCCCGAGTATCT
CAACACTGTCCAGCCCACCTGTGTCAACAGCACATTCGACAGCCCTGCCCACTGGGCCCAGAAAGGCAGC
CACCAAATTAGCCTGGACAACCCTGACTACCAGCAGGACTTCTTTCCCAAGGAAGCCAAGCCAAATGGCA
TCTTTAAGGGCTCCACAGCTGAAAATGCAGAATACCTAAGGGTCGCGCCACAAAGCAGTGAATTTATTGG
AGCAGGATCTATGGTGAGCAAGGGCGAGGAGCTGTTCACCGGGGTGGTGCCCATCCTGGTCGAGCTGGAC
GGCGACGTAAACGGCCACAAGTTCAGCGTGTCCGGCGAGGGCGAGGGCGATGCCACCTACGGCAAGCTGA
CCCTGAAGTTCATCTGCACCACCGGCAAGCTGCCCGTGCCCTGGCCCACCCTCGTGACCACCCTGACCTA
CGGCGTGCAGTGCTTCAGCCGCTACCCCGACCACATGAAGCAGCACGACTTCTTCAAGTCCGCCATGCCC
GAAGGCTACGTCCAGGAGCGCACCATCTTCTTCAAGGACGACGGCAACTACAAGACCCGCGCCGAGGTGA
AGTTCGAGGGCGACACCCTGGTGAACCGCATCGAGCTGAAGGGCATCGACTTCAAGGAGGACGGCAACAT
CCTGGGGCACAAGCTGGAGTACAACTACAACAGCCACAACGTCTATATCATGGCCGACAAGCAGAAGAAC
GGCATCAAGGTGAACTTCAAGATCCGCCACAACATCGAGGACGGCAGCGTGCAGCTCGCCGACCACTACC
AGCAGAACACCCCCATCGGCGACGGCCCCGTGCTGCTGCCCGACAACCACTACCTGAGCACCCAGTCCAA
GCTGAGCAAAGACCCCAACGAGAAGCGCGATCACATGGTCCTGCTGGAGTTCGTGACCGCCGCCGGGATC
ACTCTCGGCATGGACGAGCTGTACAAGTAGAGCTTTACTATTATAATGCTTATCTATACTATTATAATGC
TTATCTATACTATTATAATGCTTATCTATACTATTATAATGCTTATCTAGGGCCCATCGATGCTAGCAAC
TTGTTTATTGCAGCTTATAATGGTTACAAATAAAGCAATAGCATCACAAATTTCACAAATAAAGCATTTT
TTTCACTGCATTCTAGTTGTGGTTTGTCCAAACTCATCAATGTATCTTATCATGTCTGCGGACCGAGCGG
CCGCAGGAACCCCTAGTGATGGAGTTGGCCACTCCCTCTCTGCGCGCTCGCTCGCTCACTGAGGCCGGGC
GACCAAAGGTCGCCCGACGCCCGGGCTTTGCCCGGGCGGCCTCAGTGAGCGAGCGAGCGCGCAGCTGCCT
GCAGGGGCGCCTGATGCGGTATTTTCTCCTTACGCATCTGTGCGGTATTTCACACCGCATA
[95 nt withheld, positions 8339-8433]
T
[46 nt withheld, positions 8435-8480]
C
[141 nt withheld, positions 8482-8622]
CCTTTGACGTTGGAGTCCACGTTCTTT
[37 nt withheld, positions 8650-8686]
ACTCTATCTCGGGCTATTCTTTTGATTTATAAGGGATTTTGCCGATTTCGGTCTATTGGTTAAAAAATGA
GCTGATTTAACAAAAATTTAACGCGAATTTTAACAAAATATTAACGTTTACAATTTTATGGTGCACTCTC
AGTACAATCTGCTCTGATGCCGCATAGTTAAGCCAGCCCCGACACCCGCCAACACCCGCTGACGCGCCCT
GACGGGCTTGTCTGCTCCCGGCATCCGCTTACAGACAAGCTGTGACCGTCTCCGGGAGCTGCATGTGTCA
GAGGTTTTCACCGTCATCACCGAAACGCGCGAGACGAAAGGGCCTCGTGATACGCCTATTTTTATAGGTT
AATGTCATGATAATAATGGTTTCTTAGACGTCAGGTGGCACTTTTCGGGGAAATGTGCGCGGAACCCCTA
TTTGTTTATTTTTCTAAATACATTCAAATATGTATCCGCTCATGAGACAATAACCCTGATAAATGCTTCA
ATAATATTGAAAAAGGAAGAGTATGAGTATTCAACATTTCCGTGTCGCCCTTATTCCCTTTTTTGCGGCA
TTTTGCCTTCCTGTTTTTGCTCACCCAGAAACGCTGGTGAAAGTAAAAGATGCTGAAGATCAGTTGGGTG
CACGAGTGGGTTACATCGAACTGGATCTCAACAGCGGTAAGATCCTTGAGAGTTTTCGCCCCGAAGAACG
TTTTCCAATGATGAGCACTTTTAAAGTTCTGCTATGTGGCGCGGTATTATCCCTTATTGACGCCGGGCA
